Addgene plasmid #46181: pET15b/EYFP-GgVcl 884-1066 (Vt)
Depositing lab: Susan Craig. Depositing organization: Johns Hopkins University and School of Medicine.
Backbone
  Vector backbone: pET-15b
  Backbone manufacturer: EMD
  Backbone size w/o insert (bp): 5700
  Total vector size (bp): 7013
  Vector type: Bacterial Expression
Growth in bacteria
  Bacterial resistance: Ampicillin, 100 μg/mL
  Growth temperature: 37°C
  Growth strain: DH5alpha
  Copy number: High Copy
Gene/Insert
  Gene/Insert name: Vcl 884-1066 (alt names: Vinculin; Vcl)
  Species: G. gallus (chicken)
  Insert size (bp): 555
  Mutation: aa 884-1066 (tail domain)
  GenBank ID: NM_205441.1
  Entrez Gene: VCL (a.k.a. VINC1)
  Promoter: T7
  Tag / fusion protein: His (N terminal on backbone); EYFP (N terminal on insert)
  Cloning method: Restriction Enzyme; 5′ cloning site Nde1 (not destroyed); 3′ cloning site Xho1 (not destroyed)
  Sequencing primers: 5′ T7; 3′ T7 terminal
Terms and licenses: Academic/Nonprofit Terms; Industry Terms: Not Available to Industry
Depositor comments: YFP subcloned into 15b/V884-1066 (Addgene plasmid 46176) via a PCR strategy which placed Nde sites at the ends of the YFP cDNA and added the spacer region in EGFPC1/V1-1066 at the Cterminus of YFP.
How to cite: pET15b/EYFP-GgVcl 884-1066 (Vt) was a gift from Susan Craig (Addgene plasmid # 46181 ; http://n2t.net/addgene:46181 ; RRID:Addgene_46181)
