[The description below was written by a language model from this plasmid's Addgene catalogue record and pLannotate feature annotations shown in this document.]
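Description:
pET15b/EYFP-GgVcl 884-1066 (Vt) is a 7,013 bp bacterial expression plasmid built on the pET-15b backbone for producing a fluorescently labelled vinculin tail domain in E. coli. It is maintained through a ColE1/pBR322-type origin and selected with ampicillin via the β-lactamase gene. The catalogue lists it as high copy, although the feature table also shows the pBR322-derived rop gene and bom region, which normally moderate copy number. Several short tetracycline-resistance fragments and a tet promoter are backbone remnants rather than a functional marker.

The expression cassette is the standard pET arrangement: a T7 promoter immediately followed by a lac operator, the T7 gene 10 ribosome binding site, and a downstream T7 terminator, with a plasmid-borne lacI gene supplying repressor. Transcription therefore depends on a host that provides T7 RNA polymerase and is inducible with IPTG. The open reading frame begins with the backbone's N-terminal His tag (picked up by the annotation software as a fragment of a composite tag) and a thrombin cleavage site. EYFP comes next, then a short spacer, then residues 884-1066 of chicken (Gallus gallus) vinculin, the tail domain known as Vt. The automated annotation matches this segment to the Xenopus vinculin homologue, but the catalogue identifies the insert as chicken. A small fragment labelled as a T7 gene 10-derived tag lies after the insert and is likely an incidental match to backbone sequence.

According to the depositor, EYFP was added to an existing pET-15b vinculin tail construct by PCR, with NdeI sites flanking the YFP cDNA and a C-terminal spacer taken from a full-length EGFP-vinculin plasmid. The record does not state a specific application. The design suits affinity purification of recombinant His-tagged EYFP-Vt, with optional removal of the tag by thrombin, for fluorescence-based in vitro work on the vinculin tail.
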