Features (pLannotate 1.2.2; 22 found; start..end, strand, type, name):
    104..208     +  promoter       AmpR promoter: bla
    209..1069    +  CDS            AmpR: β-lactamase; bla; confers resistance to ampicillin, carbenicillin, and related antibiotics
   1240..1828    +  rep_origin     ori: high-copy-number ColE1/pMB1/pBR322/pUC origin of replication
   2014..2156    -  misc_feature   bom: basis of mobility region from pBR322
   2258..2449    -  CDS            rop: Rop protein, which maintains plasmids at low copy number; rop
   2466..2846    +  CDS            YPB1_ECOLX: Protein predicted: Swiss-Prot protein existence level 4. From Escherichia coli.
   3088..3712    -  CDS            TcR (fragment): tetracycline efflux protein; tet; confers resistance to tetracycline
   3727..3748    -  protein_bind   CAP binding site: CAP binding activates transcription in the presence of cAMP. E. coli catabolite activator protein
   3761..4843    -  CDS            lacI: lac repressor; lacI; The lac repressor binds to the lac operator to inhibit transcription in E. coli. This inhibition can be relieved by adding lactose or isopropyl-β-D-thiogalactopyranoside (IPTG).
   4844..4921    -  promoter       lacI promoter: lacI
   4929..5208    -  CDS            TcR (fragment): tetracycline efflux protein; tet; confers resistance to tetracycline
   5230..5248    +  promoter       T7 promoter: promoter for bacteriophage T7 RNA polymerase
   5249..5273    +  protein_bind   lac operator: The lac repressor binds to the lac operator to inhibit transcription in E. coli. This inhibition can be relieved by adding lactose or isopropyl-β-D-thiogalactopyranoside (IPTG). lac repressor encoded by lacI
   5288..5310    +  RBS            RBS: efficient ribosome binding site from bacteriophage T7 gene 10 (Olins and Rangwala, 1989)
   5329..5345    +  CDS            capTEV™ (fragment): composite tag for in vivo biotinylation, TEV protease cleavage, and 6xHis tagging
   5356..5373    +  CDS            thrombin site: thrombin recognition and cleavage site
   5377..6093    +  CDS            EYFP: EYFP is a basic (constitutively fluorescent) green/yellow fluorescent protein published in 1996, derived from Aequorea victoria. It is reported to be a very rapidly-maturing weak dimer with high acid sensitivity.
   6139..6681    +  CDS            vcl (fragment): VINC_XENLA - Experimental evidence at transcript level: Swiss-Prot protein existence level 2. Involved in cell adhesion. May be involved in the attachment of the actin-based microfilaments to the plasma membrane. From Xenopus laevis (African clawed frog).
   6697..6746    +  CDS            SET1 (fragment): solubility-enhancement tag derived from T7 phage gene 10B
   6754..6801    +  terminator     T7 terminator: transcription terminator for bacteriophage T7 RNA polymerase
   6824..6928    -  CDS            TcR (fragment): tetracycline efflux protein; tet; confers resistance to tetracycline
   6976..7004    -  promoter       tet promoter: E. coli promoter for tetracycline efflux protein gene
>Addgene plasmid #46181 | pET15b/EYFP-GgVcl 884-1066 (Vt) | depositor full sequence | sequence record 65130 | pET15b/EYFP-GgVcl 884-1066 (Vt) sequence 7013 bps
TTCTTGAAGACGAAAGGGCCTCGTGATACGCCTATTTTTATAGGTTAATGTCATGATAATAATGGTTTCT
TAGACGTCAGGTGGCACTTTTCGGGGAAATGTGCGCGGAACCCCTATTTGTTTATTTTTCTAAATACATT
CAAATATGTATCCGCTCATGAGACAATAACCCTGATAAATGCTTCAATAATATTGAAAAAGGAAGAGTAT
GAGTATTCAACATTTCCGTGTCGCCCTTATTCCCTTTTTTGCGGCATTTTGCCTTCCTGTTTTTGCTCAC
CCAGAAACGCTGGTGAAAGTAAAAGATGCTGAAGATCAGTTGGGTGCACGAGTGGGTTACATCGAACTGG
ATCTCAACAGCGGTAAGATCCTTGAGAGTTTTCGCCCCGAAGAACGTTTTCCAATGATGAGCACTTTTAA
AGTTCTGCTATGTGGCGCGGTATTATCCCGTGTTGACGCCGGGCAAGAGCAACTCGGTCGCCGCATACAC
TATTCTCAGAATGACTTGGTTGAGTACTCACCAGTCACAGAAAAGCATCTTACGGATGGCATGACAGTAA
GAGAATTATGCAGTGCTGCCATAACCATGAGTGATAACACTGCGGCCAACTTACTTCTGACAACGATCGG
AGGACCGAAGGAGCTAACCGCTTTTTTGCACAACATGGGGGATCATGTAACTCGCCTTGATCGTTGGGAA
CCGGAGCTGAATGAAGCCATACCAAACGACGAGCGTGACACCACGATGCCTGCAGCAATGGCAACAACGT
TGCGCAAACTATTAACTGGCGAACTACTTACTCTAGCTTCCCGGCAACAATTAATAGACTGGATGGAGGC
GGATAAAGTTGCAGGACCACTTCTGCGCTCGGCCCTTCCGGCTGGCTGGTTTATTGCTGATAAATCTGGA
GCCGGTGAGCGTGGGTCTCGCGGTATCATTGCAGCACTGGGGCCAGATGGTAAGCCCTCCCGTATCGTAG
TTATCTACACGACGGGGAGTCAGGCAACTATGGATGAACGAAATAGACAGATCGCTGAGATAGGTGCCTC
ACTGATTAAGCATTGGTAACTGTCAGACCAAGTTTACTCATATATACTTTAGATTGATTTAAAACTTCAT
TTTTAATTTAAAAGGATCTAGGTGAAGATCCTTTTTGATAATCTCATGACCAAAATCCCTTAACGTGAGT
TTTCGTTCCACTGAGCGTCAGACCCCGTAGAAAAGATCAAAGGATCTTCTTGAGATCCTTTTTTTCTGCG
CGTAATCTGCTGCTTGCAAACAAAAAAACCACCGCTACCAGCGGTGGTTTGTTTGCCGGATCAAGAGCTA
CCAACTCTTTTTCCGAAGGTAACTGGCTTCAGCAGAGCGCAGATACCAAATACTGTCCTTCTAGTGTAGC
CGTAGTTAGGCCACCACTTCAAGAACTCTGTAGCACCGCCTACATACCTCGCTCTGCTAATCCTGTTACC
AGTGGCTGCTGCCAGTGGCGATAAGTCGTGTCTTACCGGGTTGGACTCAAGACGATAGTTACCGGATAAG
GCGCAGCGGTCGGGCTGAACGGGGGGTTCGTGCACACAGCCCAGCTTGGAGCGAACGACCTACACCGAAC
TGAGATACCTACAGCGTGAGCTATGAGAAAGCGCCACGCTTCCCGAAGGGAGAAAGGCGGACAGGTATCC
GGTAAGCGGCAGGGTCGGAACAGGAGAGCGCACGAGGGAGCTTCCAGGGGGAAACGCCTGGTATCTTTAT
AGTCCTGTCGGGTTTCGCCACCTCTGACTTGAGCGTCGATTTTTGTGATGCTCGTCAGGGGGGCGGAGCC
TATGGAAAAACGCCAGCAACGCGGCCTTTTTACGGTTCCTGGCCTTTTGCTGGCCTTTTGCTCACATGTT
CTTTCCTGCGTTATCCCCTGATTCTGTGGATAACCGTATTACCGCCTTTGAGTGAGCTGATACCGCTCGC
CGCAGCCGAACGACCGAGCGCAGCGAGTCAGTGAGCGAGGAAGCGGAAGAGCGCCTGATGCGGTATTTTC
TCCTTACGCATCTGTGCGGTATTTCACACCGCATATATGGTGCACTCTCAGTACAATCTGCTCTGATGCC
GCATAGTTAAGCCAGTATACACTCCGCTATCGCTACGTGACTGGGTCATGGCTGCGCCCCGACACCCGCC
AACACCCGCTGACGCGCCCTGACGGGCTTGTCTGCTCCCGGCATCCGCTTACAGACAAGCTGTGACCGTC
TCCGGGAGCTGCATGTGTCAGAGGTTTTCACCGTCATCACCGAAACGCGCGAGGCAGCTGCGGTAAAGCT
CATCAGCGTGGTCGTGAAGCGATTCACAGATGTCTGCCTGTTCATCCGCGTCCAGCTCGTTGAGTTTCTC
CAGAAGCGTTAATGTCTGGCTTCTGATAAAGCGGGCCATGTTAAGGGCGGTTTTTTCCTGTTTGGTCACT
GATGCCTCCGTGTAAGGGGGATTTCTGTTCATGGGGGTAATGATACCGATGAAACGAGAGAGGATGCTCA
CGATACGGGTTACTGATGATGAACATGCCCGGTTACTGGAACGTTGTGAGGGTAAACAACTGGCGGTATG
GATGCGGCGGGACCAGAGAAAAATCACTCAGGGTCAATGCCAGCGCTTCGTTAATACAGATGTAGGTGTT
CCACAGGGTAGCCAGCAGCATCCTGCGATGCAGATCCGGAACATAATGGTGCAGGGCGCTGACTTCCGCG
TTTCCAGACTTTACGAAACACGGAAACCGAAGACCATTCATGTTGTTGCTCAGGTCGCAGACGTTTTGCA
GCAGCAGTCGCTTCACGTTCGCTCGCGTATCGGTGATTCATTCTGCTAACCAGTAAGGCAACCCCGCCAG
CCTAGCCGGGTCCTCAACGACAGGAGCACGATCATGCGCACCCGTGGCCAGGACCCAACGCTGCCCGAGA
TGCGCCGCGTGCGGCTGCTGGAGATGGCGGACGCGATGGATATGTTCTGCCAAGGGTTGGTTTGCGCATT
CACAGTTCTCCGCAAGAATTGATTGGCTCCAATTCTTGGAGTGGTGAATCCGTTAGCGAGGTGCCGCCGG
CTTCCATTCAGGTCGAGGTGGCCCGGCTCCATGCACCGCGACGCAACGCGGGGAGGCAGACAAGGTATAG
GGCGGCGCCTACAATCCATGCCAACCCGTTCCATGTGCTCGCCGAGGCGGCATAAATCGCCGTGACGATC
AGCGGTCCAGTGATCGAAGTTAGGCTGGTAAGAGCCGCGAGCGATCCTTGAAGCTGTCCCTGATGGTCGT
CATCTACCTGCCTGGACAGCATGGCCTGCAACGCGGGCATCCCGATGCCGCCGGAAGCGAGAAGAATCAT
AATGGGGAAGGCCATCCAGCCTCGCGTCGCGAACGCCAGCAAGACGTAGCCCAGCGCGTCGGCCGCCATG
CCGGCGATAATGGCCTGCTTCTCGCCGAAACGTTTGGTGGCGGGACCAGTGACGAAGGCTTGAGCGAGGG
CGTGCAAGATTCCGAATACCGCAAGCGACAGGCCGATCATCGTCGCGCTCCAGCGAAAGCGGTCCTCGCC
GAAAATGACCCAGAGCGCTGCCGGCACCTGTCCTACGAGTTGCATGATAAAGAAGACAGTCATAAGTGCG
GCGACGATAGTCATGCCCCGCGCCCACCGGAAGGAGCTGACTGGGTTGAAGGCTCTCAAGGGCATCGGTC
GAGATCCCGGTGCCTAATGAGTGAGCTAACTTACATTAATTGCGTTGCGCTCACTGCCCGCTTTCCAGTC
GGGAAACCTGTCGTGCCAGCTGCATTAATGAATCGGCCAACGCGCGGGGAGAGGCGGTTTGCGTATTGGG
CGCCAGGGTGGTTTTTCTTTTCACCAGTGAGACGGGCAACAGCTGATTGCCCTTCACCGCCTGGCCCTGA
GAGAGTTGCAGCAAGCGGTCCACGCTGGTTTGCCCCAGCAGGCGAAAATCCTGTTTGATGGTGGTTAACG
GCGGGATATAACATGAGCTGTCTTCGGTATCGTCGTATCCCACTACCGAGATATCCGCACCAACGCGCAG
CCCGGACTCGGTAATGGCGCGCATTGCGCCCAGCGCCATCTGATCGTTGGCAACCAGCATCGCAGTGGGA
ACGATGCCCTCATTCAGCATTTGCATGGTTTGTTGAAAACCGGACATGGCACTCCAGTCGCCTTCCCGTT
CCGCTATCGGCTGAATTTGATTGCGAGTGAGATATTTATGCCAGCCAGCCAGACGCAGACGCGCCGAGAC
AGAACTTAATGGGCCCGCTAACAGCGCGATTTGCTGGTGACCCAATGCGACCAGATGCTCCACGCCCAGT
CGCGTACCGTCTTCATGGGAGAAAATAATACTGTTGATGGGTGTCTGGTCAGAGACATCAAGAAATAACG
CCGGAACATTAGTGCAGGCAGCTTCCACAGCAATGGCATCCTGGTCATCCAGCGGATAGTTAATGATCAG
CCCACTGACGCGTTGCGCGAGAAGATTGTGCACCGCCGCTTTACAGGCTTCGACGCCGCTTCGTTCTACC
ATCGACACCACCACGCTGGCACCCAGTTGATCGGCGCGAGATTTAATCGCCGCGACAATTTGCGACGGCG
CGTGCAGGGCCAGACTGGAGGTGGCAACGCCAATCAGCAACGACTGTTTGCCCGCCAGTTGTTGTGCCAC
GCGGTTGGGAATGTAATTCAGCTCCGCCATCGCCGCTTCCACTTTTTCCCGCGTTTTCGCAGAAACGTGG
CTGGCCTGGTTCACCACGCGGGAAACGGTCTGATAAGAGACACCGGCATACTCTGCGACATCGTATAACG
TTACTGGTTTCACATTCACCACCCTGAATTGACTCTCTTCCGGGCGCTATCATGCCATACCGCGAAAGGT
TTTGCGCCATTCGATGGTGTCCGGGATCTCGACGCTCTCCCTTATGCGACTCCTGCATTAGGAAGCAGCC
CAGTAGTAGGTTGAGGCCGTTGAGCACCGCCGCCGCAAGGAATGGTGCATGCAAGGAGATGGCGCCCAAC
AGTCCCCCGGCCACGGGGCCTGCCACCATACCCACGCCGAAACAAGCGCTCATGAGCCCGAAGTGGCGAG
CCCGATCTTCCCCATCGGTGATGTCGGCGATATAGGCGCCAGCAACCGCACCTGTGGCGCCGGTGATGCC
GGCCACGATGCGTCCGGCGTAGAGGATCGAGATCTCGATCCCGCGAAATTAATACGACTCACTATAGGGG
AATTGTGAGCGGATAACAATTCCCCTCTAGAAATAATTTTGTTTAACTTTAAGAAGGAGATATACCATGG
GCAGCAGCCATCATCATCATCATCACAGCAGCGGCCTGGTGCCGCGCGGCAGCCATATGGTGAGCAAGGG
CGAGGAGCTGTTCACCGGGGTGGTGCCCATCCTGGTCGAGCTGGACGGCGACGTAAACGGCCACAAGTTC
AGCGTGTCCGGCGAGGGCGAGGGCGATGCCACCTACGGCAAGCTGACCCTGAAGTTCATCTGCACCACCG
GCAAGCTGCCCGTGCCCTGGCCCACCCTCGTGACCACCTTCGGCTACGGCCTGCAGTGCTTCGCCCGCTA
CCCCGACCACATGAAGCAGCACGACTTCTTCAAGTCCGCCATGCCCGAAGGCTACGTCCAGGAGCGCACC
ATCTTCTTCAAGGACGACGGCAACTACAAGACCCGCGCCGAGGTGAAGTTCGAGGGCGACACCCTGGTGA
ACCGCATCGAGCTGAAGGGCATCGACTTCAAGGAGGACGGCAACATCCTGGGGCACAAGCTGGAGTACAA
CTACAACAGCCACAACGTCTATATCATGGCCGACAAGCAGAAGAACGGCATCAAGGTGAACTTCAAGATC
CGCCACAACATCGAGGACGGCAGCGTGCAGCTCGCCGACCACTACCAGCAGAACACCCCCATCGGCGACG
GCCCCGTGCTGCTGCCCGACAACCACTACCTGAGCTACCAGTCCGCCCTGAGCAAAGACCCCAACGAGAA
GCGCGATCACATGGTCCTGCTGGAGTTCGTGACCGCCGCCGGGATCACTCTCGGCATGGACGAGCTGTAC
AAGTCGAATTCGGGCCCCCCCTGCCCCGCCGCCGCCCATATGGAGTTCCCAGAGCAGAAAGCAGGAGAAG
CTATTAATCAGCCCATGATGATGGCTGCTAGGCAGTTGCATGACGAGGCTCGGAAATGGTCTAGCAAGGG
TAACGACATCATTGCTGCTGCTAAACGAATGGCGCTGCTCATGGCTGAGATGTCACGCCTGGTGCGAGGA
GGCAGCGGAAACAAGCGTGCCCTCATCCAGTGTGCAAAAGATATTGCTAAGGCATCGGATGAAGTCACTC
GATTGGCCAAAGAGGTGGCCAAGCAATGTACTGATAAACGCATTAGAACAAACCTCTTACAGGTCTGTGA
GCGAATCCCAACCATCAGCACGCAGCTCAAAATTCTTTCCACAGTGAAAGCTACCATGCTGGGCAGGACT
AACATCAGCGATGAAGAATCAGAACAGGCAACTGAGATGTTGGTTCATAACGCCCAGAACCTCATGCAGT
CTGTGAAGGAAACTGTGAGAGAAGCTGAAGCAGCATCCATTAAGATAAGAACAGATGCCGGATTCACTCT
GCGCTGGGTCAGAAAGACCCCATGGTATCAGTAGCTCGAGGATCCGGCTGCTAACAAAGCCCGAAAGGAA
GCTGAGTTGGCTGCTGCCACCGCTGAGCAATAACTAGCATAACCCCTTGGGGCCTCTAAACGGGTCTTGA
GGGGTTTTTTGCTGAAAGGAGGAACTATATCCGGATATCCCGCAAGAGGCCCGGCAGTACCGGCATAACC
AAGCCTATGCCTACAGCATCCAGGGTGACGGTGCCGAGGATGACGATGAGCGCATTGTTAGATTTCATAC
ACGGTGCCTGACTGCGTTAGCAATTTAACTGTGATAAACTACCGCATTAAAGCTTATCGATGATAAGCTG
TCAAACATGAGAA
