>Addgene plasmid #46181 | pET15b/EYFP-GgVcl 884-1066 (Vt) | addgene partial sequence | sequence record 66857 | T7 5'-TAATACGACTCACTATAGGG-3'
CCCTCTAGAAATAATTTTGTTTAACTTTAAGAAGGAGATATACCATGGGCAGCAGCCATCATCATCATCA
TCACAGCAGCGGCCTGGTGCCGCGCGGCAGCCATATGGTGAGCAAGGGCGAGGAGCTGTTCACCGGGGTG
GTGCCCATCCTGGTCGAGCTGGACGGCGACGTAAACGGCCACAAGTTCAGCGTGTCCGGCGAGGGCGAGG
GCGATGCCACCTACGGCAAGCTGACCCTGAAGTTCATCTGCACCACCGGCAAGCTGCCCGTGCCCTGGCC
CACCCTCGTGACCACCTTCGGCTACGGCCTGCAGTGCTTCGCCCGCTACCCCGACCACATGAAGCAGCAC
GACTTCTTCAAGTCCGCCATGCCCGAAGGCTACGTCCAGGAGCGCACCATCTTCTTCAAGGACGACGGCA
ACTACAAGACCCGCGCCGAGGTGAAGTTCGAGGGCGACACCCTGGTGAACCGCATCGAGCTGAAGGGCAT
CGACTTCAAGGAGGACGGCAACATCCTGGGGCACAAGCTGGAGTACAACTACAACAGCCACAACGTCTAT
ATCATGGCCGACAAGCAGAAGAACGGCATCAAGGTGAACTTCAAGATCCGCCACAACATCGAGGACGGCA
GCGTGCAGCTCGCCGACCACTACCAGCAGAACACCCCCATCGGCGACGGCCCCGTGCTGCTGCCCGACAA
CCACTACCTGAGCTACCAGTCCGCCCTGAGCAAAGACCCCAACGAGAAGCGCGATCACATGGTCCTGCTG
GAGTTCGTGACCGCCGCCGGGATCACTCTCGGCATGGACGAGCTGTACAAGTCGAATTCGGGCCCCCCCT
G
