>Addgene plasmid #46181 | pET15b/EYFP-GgVcl 884-1066 (Vt) | addgene partial sequence | sequence record 66858 | T7term 5'-GCTAGTTATTGCTCAGCGG-3'
CTTTCGGGCTTTGTTAGCAGCCGGATCCTCGAGCTACTGATACCATGGGGTCTTTCTGACCCAGCGCAGA
GTGAATCCGGCATCTGTTCTTATCTTAATGGATGCTGCTTCAGCTTCTCTCACAGTTTCCTTCACAGACT
GCATGAGGTTCTGGGCGTTATGAACCAACATCTCAGTTGCCTGTTCTGATTCTTCATCGCTGATGTTAGT
CCTGCCCAGCATGGTAGCTTTCACTGTGGAAAGAATTTTGAGCTGCGTGCTGATGGTTGGGATTCGCTCA
CAGACCTGTAAGAGGTTTGTTCTAATGCGTTTATCAGTACATTGCTTGGCCACCTCTTTGGCCAATCGAG
TGACTTCATCCGATGCCTTAGCAATATCTTTTGCACACTGGATGAGGGCACGCTTGTTTCCGCTGCCTCC
TCGCACCAGGCGTGACATCTCAGCCATGAGCAGCGCCATTCGTTTAGCAGCAGCAATGATGTCGTTACCC
TTGCTAGACCATTTCCGAGCCTCGTCATGCAACTGCCTAGCAGCCATCATCATGGGCTGATTAATAGCTT
CTCCTGCTTTCTGCTCTGGGAACTCCATATGGGCGGCGGCGGGGCAGGGGGGGCCGGAATTCGACTTGTA
CAGCTCGTCCATGCCGAGAGTGATCCCGGCGGCGGTCACGAACTCCAGCAGGACCATGTGATCGCGCTTC
TCGTTGGGGTCTTTGCTCAGGGCGGACTGGTAGCTCAGGTAGTGGTTGTCGGGCAGCAGCACGGGGCCGT
CGCCGATGGGGGTGTTCTGCTGGTAGTGGTCGGCGAGCTGCACGCTGCCGTCCTCGATGTTGTGGCGGAT
CTTGAAGTTCACCTTGATGCCGTTCTTCTGCTTGTCGGCCATGATATAGACGTTGTGGCTGTTGTAGTTG
TACTC
